Addgene plasmid #11791: pENTR11 WT NFAT1
Depositing lab: Anjana Rao. Depositing organization: Boston Children's Hospital.
Backbone
  Vector backbone: pENTR11
  Backbone manufacturer: Invitrogen
  Backbone size w/o insert (bp): 2400
  Vector type: Bacterial Expression
Growth in bacteria
  Bacterial resistance: Kanamycin, 50 μg/mL
  Growth temperature: 37°C
  Growth strain: DH5alpha
  Copy number: High Copy
Gene/Insert
  Gene/Insert name: NFAT1
  Species: M. musculus (mouse)
  Insert size (bp): 2800
  Entrez Gene: Nfatc2 (a.k.a. AI607462, NF-ATc2, NF-ATp, NFAT1, NFAT1-D, Nfatp)
  Tag / fusion protein: HA (N terminal on insert)
  Cloning method: Restriction Enzyme
  Sequencing primers: 5′ pENTR-F
Terms and licenses: Academic/Nonprofit Terms; Industry Terms: Not Available to Industry
How to cite: pENTR11 WT NFAT1 was a gift from Anjana Rao (Addgene plasmid # 11791 ; http://n2t.net/addgene:11791 ; RRID:Addgene_11791)
