[The description below was written by a language model from this plasmid's Addgene catalogue record and pLannotate feature annotations shown in this document.]
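Description:
pENTR11 WT NFAT1 is a Gateway entry clone built on the Invitrogen pENTR11 backbone, carrying wild-type mouse NFAT1 (Nfatc2) as an epitope-tagged open reading frame. The catalogue lists it under bacterial expression, but its architecture is that of a shuttle or donor plasmid. No promoter is annotated upstream of the insert, and the cassette is preceded by the rrnB T1 and T2 transcription terminators, which in entry vectors shield the insert from read-through transcription in E. coli. The plasmid is about 5.2 kb in total, with a roughly 2.4 kb backbone and a roughly 2.8 kb insert. It is maintained at high copy through a ColE1/pUC-type origin and selected with kanamycin via the aph(3')-Ia resistance gene. A very short match to the RSF origin is also annotated at the start of the sequence, but it is only a fragment and is unlikely to be functional.

The payload sits between attL1 and attL2, the recombination sites used in the Gateway LR reaction. Within these sites, three tandem HA epitopes lie just upstream of the Nfatc2 coding sequence, consistent with the N-terminal HA tag recorded by the depositor. The insert was placed in the vector by restriction enzyme cloning. NFAT1 is a transcription factor involved in the inducible expression of cytokine genes such as IL-2, IL-4 and TNF-alpha in T cells. LR recombination with an attR-containing destination vector would transfer the HA-NFAT1 cassette in a defined orientation into an expression context of choice, where the HA tag allows detection or immunoprecipitation of the protein. The record does not specify particular destination vectors or downstream experiments.
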