Features (pLannotate 1.2.2; 9 found; start..end, strand, type, name):
      1..46      +  rep_origin     RSF ori (fragment): Plasmids containing the RSF 1030 origin of replication can be propagated in E. coli cells that contain additional plasmids with compatible origins.
    106..149     -  terminator     rrnB T1 terminator: Escherichia coli rrnB; transcription terminator T1 from the E. coli rrnB gene
    281..308     +  terminator     rrnB T2 terminator: transcription terminator T2 from the E. coli rrnB gene
    358..457     +  protein_bind   attL1: mutant version of attL; recombination site for the Gateway® LR reaction LR Clonase™
    502..591     +  CDS            3xHA: three tandem HA epitope tags
    607..3384    +  CDS            Nfatc2: NFAC2_MOUSE - Also known as Nfat1, Nfatp. Experimental evidence at protein level: Swiss-Prot protein existence level 1. Plays a role in the inducible expression of cytokine genes in T-cells, especially in the induction of the IL-2, IL-3, IL-4, TNF-alpha or GM-CSF. Promotes invasive migration through the activation of GPC6 expression and WNT5A signaling pathway. From Mus musculus (Mouse).
   3418..3517    -  protein_bind   attL2: mutant version of attL; recombination site for the Gateway® LR reaction LR Clonase™
   3640..4449    +  CDS            KanR: aminoglycoside phosphotransferase; aph(3')-Ia; confers resistance to kanamycin in bacteria or G418 (Geneticin®) in eukaryotes
   4539..5127    +  rep_origin     ori: high-copy-number ColE1/pMB1/pBR322/pUC origin of replication
>Addgene plasmid #11791 | pENTR11 WT NFAT1 | depositor full sequence | sequence record 7060 | Author sequence
CTTTCCTGCGTTATCCCCTGATTCTGTGGATAACCGTATTACCGCTAGCATGGATCTCGGGGACGTCTAA
CTACTAAGCGAGAGTAGGGAACTGCCAGGCATCAAATAAAACGAAAGGCTCAGTCGGAAGACTGGGCCTT
TCGTTTTATCTGTTGTTTGTCGGTGAACGCTCTCCTGAGTAGGACAAATCCGCCGGGAGCGGATTTGAAC
GTTGTGAAGCAACGGCCCGGAGGGTGGCGGGCAGGACGCCCGCCATAAACTGCCAGGCATCAAACTAAGC
AGAAGGCCATCCTGACGGATGGCCTTTTTGCGTTTCTACAAACTCTTCCTGTTAGTTAGTTACTTAAGCT
CGGGCCCCAAATAATGATTTTATTTTGACTGATAGTGACCTGTTCGTTGCAACAAATTGATAAGCAATGC
TTTTTTATAATGCCAACTTTGTACAAAAAAGCAGGCTTCGAAGGAGATAGAACCAATTCTTAAGCTTCCA
CCATGATCTTTTACCCATACGATGTTCCTGACTATGCGGGCTATCCCTATGACGTCCCGGACTATGCAGG
ATCCTATCCATATGACGTTCCAGATTACGCTGCTCAGTGCGGCCGCGACGTCCCGGAGCCGCAGCCCGAC
CCCGATGGCGGGGACGGCCCCGGCCACGAGCCCGGGGGCAGTCCCCAAGACGAGCTGGACTTTTCCATCC
TCTTCGATTATGACTATCTGAACCCTATCGAAGAAGAACCGATCGCACATAAGGCCATCAGCTCACCCTC
CGGACTCGCATACCCGGATGATGTCCTGGACTATGGCCTCAAGCCATGCAACCCCCTTGCCAGTCTCTCT
GGCGAGCCCCCTGGCCGGTTCGGAGAGCCGGATAGTATAGGGTTCCAGAACTTTCTGAGCCCGGTCAAGC
CAGCAGGGGCTTCGGGCCCGAGCCCTCGGATCGAGATCACTCCATCCCACGAACTGATGCAGGCAGGGGG
GGCCCTCCGTGGGAGAGACGCCGGCCTGTCCCCCGAGCAGCCGGCCCTGGCCCTGGCCGGCGTGGCCGCC
AGCCCGAGGTTCACACTGCCCGTGCCCGGCTACGAGGGCTACCGCGAGCCGCTTTGCTTGAGCCCCGCTA
GCAGCGGCTCCTCTGCCAGCTTCATTTCTGACACCTTCTCCCCCTACACCTCGCCCTGCGTCTCACCCAA
TAACGCCGGGCCCGACGACCTGTGTCCCCAGTTTCAAAACATCCCTGCTCATTATTCCCCCAGAACCTCT
CCAATAATGTCACCTCGAACCAGCCTCGCCGAGGACAGCTGCCTGGGCCGACACTCGCCCGTGCCCCGTC
CGGCATCCCGCTCCTCCTCACCCGGTGCCAAGCGGAGGCATTCGTGCGCAGAGGCTTTGGTTGCTCCTCT
GCCCGCAGCCTCACCCCAGCGCTCCCGGAGCCCCTCGCCACAGCCCTCGCCTCACGTGGCACCGCAGGAC
GACAGCATCCCCGCTGGGTACCCCCCCACGGCCGGCTCTGCTGTTCTCATGGATGCCCTCAACACCCTGG
CCACCGACTCGCCCTGCGGGATCCCCTCCAAGATATGGAAGACCAGTCCTGACCCGACGCCTGTGTCCAC
CGCTCCGTCCAAGGCTGGCCTGGCCCGCCACATCTACCCTACTGTGGAGTTCCTGGGGCCATGTGAGCAG
GAGGAGAGGAGGAATTCCGCTCCAGAGTCCATCCTGCTGGTACCACCTACTTGGCCCAAGCAGTTGGTGC
CGGCCATTCCCATCTGCAGCATCCCTGTGACTGCATCCCTCCCACCACTCGAGTGGCCACTCTCCAATCA
GTCGGGCTCCTATGAGCTACGGATTGAGGTCCAACCCAAGCCCCATCACCGGGCCCACTATGAGACGGAG
GGCAGCCGTGGCGCTGTCAAAGCCCCAACAGGAGGACACCCTGTGGTGCAGCTCCACGGCTACATGGAGA
ACAAGCCTCTGGGGCTTCAGATCTTCATTGGGACAGCAGATGAGAGGATCCTTAAGCCGCACGCCTTCTA
CCAAGTACACAGGATCACTGGGAAAACGGTCACCACCACGAGCTATGAGAAGATCGTAGGCAACACCAAG
GTCCTGGAGATCCCCCTGGAGCCAAAGAACAACATGAGAGCCACCATCGACTGTGCAGGCATCCTGAAGC
TCCGAAACGCTGACATCGAGCTGCGGAAGGGCGAGACGGACATCGGCAGGAAGAACACGCGTGTGCGCCT
GGTGTTCCGCGTGCACGTCCCAGAGCCCAGTGGGCGCATCGTCTCCCTGCAGGCTGCGTCCAACCCCATC
GAGTGCTCTCAGCGCTCTGCCCACGAGCTGCCCATGGTGGAGAGACAAGACATGGACAGCTGCCTGGTCT
ACGGGGGCCAGCAGATGATCCTCACGGGCCAGAACTTCACAGCGGAGTCCAAGGTTGTGTTCATGGAGAA
GACTACAGATGGGCAGCAGATTTGGGAGATGGAAGCTACGGTGGATAAAGACAAGAGCCAGCCTAACATG
CTTTTTGTTGAGATCCCCGAGTATCGGAACAAGCACATCCGCGTGCCCGTGAAAGTCAACTTCTACGTCA
TCAACGGAAAGAGGAAACGAAGTCAGCCACAGCACTTTACCTACCACCCAGTCCCTGCCATCAAGACAGA
GCCCAGCGATGAGTATGAACCATCTTTGATCTGCAGCCCCGCCCATGGAGGCCTGGGGAGCCAGCCATAT
TACCCACAGCACCCAATGCTGGCCGAGTCCCCCTCCTGCCTTGTGGCTACCATGGCCCCCTGCCAACAGT
TCCGCTCGGGGCTCTCATCCCCCGATGCTCGCTACCAACAGCAGAGCCCCGCAGCTGCCCTCTACCAGAG
AAGCAAGAGCCTGAGTCCCGGCCTGCTGGGCTACCAGCAGCCGTCCCTCCTGGCAGCACCCTTGGGTCTG
GCTGATGCCCACCGCTCTGTGCTGGTGCATGCTGGTTCTCAGGGGCAGGGGCAGGGCTCCACCCTCCGAC
ACACATCCTCGGCCAGCCAGCAGGCCTCACCCGTGATCCACTACTCACCCACCAACCAGCAGCTTCGCGG
TGGGGGTCACCAGGAGTTCCAGCATATCATGTACTGTGAAAACTTCGGCCCCAGCTCTGCCAGGCCTGGC
CCGCCTCCCATCAACCAAGGTCAGAGGCTGAGCCCGGGCGCCTACCCCACAGTCATCCAACAACAGACTG
CCCCGAGCCAAAGAGCTGCCAAAAACGGACCCAGTGACCAGAAGGAAGCTCTGCCCACGGGAGTGACCGT
CAAACAGGAACAGAACCTGGACCAGACCTACCTGGATGACGTTAATGAAATCATCAGGAAGGAGTTTTCA
GGACCTCCCTCCCGAAATCAGACCTAGAAACAAACATAATCTCGCGACGCAATCTAGACCCAGCTTTCTT
GTACAAAGTTGGCATTATAAGAAAGCATTGCTTATCAATTTGTTGCAACGAACAGGTCACTATCAGTCAA
AATAAAATCATTATTTGCCATCCAGCTGCAGCTCTGGCCCGTGTCTCAAAATCTCTGATGTTACATTGCA
CAAGATAAAAATATATCATCATGAACAATAAAACTGTCTGCTTACATAAACAGTAATACAAGGGGTGTTA
TGAGCCATATTCAACGGGAAACGTCGAGGCCGCGATTAAATTCCAACATGGATGCTGATTTATATGGGTA
TAAATGGGCTCGCGATAATGTCGGGCAATCAGGTGCGACAATCTATCGCTTGTATGGGAAGCCCGATGCG
CCAGAGTTGTTTCTGAAACATGGCAAAGGTAGCGTTGCCAATGATGTTACAGATGAGATGGTCAGACTAA
ACTGGCTGACGGAATTTATGCCTCTTCCGACCATCAAGCATTTTATCCGTACTCCTGATGATGCATGGTT
ACTCACCACTGCGATCCCCGGAAAAACAGCATTCCAGGTATTAGAAGAATATCCTGATTCAGGTGAAAAT
ATTGTTGATGCGCTGGCAGTGTTCCTGCGCCGGTTGCATTCGATTCCTGTTTGTAATTGTCCTTTTAACA
GCGATCGCGTATTTCGTCTCGCTCAGGCGCAATCACGAATGAATAACGGTTTGGTTGATGCGAGTGATTT
TGATGACGAGCGTAATGGCTGGCCTGTTGAACAAGTCTGGAAAGAAATGCATAAACTTTTGCCATTCTCA
CCGGATTCAGTCGTCACTCATGGTGATTTCTCACTTGATAACCTTATTTTTGACGAGGGGAAATTAATAG
GTTGTATTGATGTTGGACGAGTCGGAATCGCAGACCGATACCAGGATCTTGCCATCCTATGGAACTGCCT
CGGTGAGTTTTCTCCTTCATTACAGAAACGGCTTTTTCAAAAATATGGTATTGATAATCCTGATATGAAT
AAATTGCAGTTTCATTTGATGCTCGATGAGTTTTTCTAATCAGAATTGGTTAATTGGTTGTAACATTATT
CAGATTGGGCCCCGTTCCACTGAGCGTCAGACCCCGTAGAAAAGATCAAAGGATCTTCTTGAGATCCTTT
TTTTCTGCGCGTAATCTGCTGCTTGCAAACAAAAAAACCACCGCTACCAGCGGTGGTTTGTTTGCCGGAT
CAAGAGCTACCAACTCTTTTTCCGAAGGTAACTGGCTTCAGCAGAGCGCAGATACCAAATACTGTTCTTC
TAGTGTAGCCGTAGTTAGGCCACCACTTCAAGAACTCTGTAGCACCGCCTACATACCTCGCTCTGCTAAT
CCTGTTACCAGTGGCTGCTGCCAGTGGCGATAAGTCGTGTCTTACCGGGTTGGACTCAAGACGATAGTTA
CCGGATAAGGCGCAGCGGTCGGGCTGAACGGGGGGTTCGTGCACACAGCCCAGCTTGGAGCGAACGACCT
ACACCGAACTGAGATACCTACAGCGTGAGCTATGAGAAAGCGCCACGCTTCCCGAAGGGAGAAAGGCGGA
CAGGTATCCGGTAAGCGGCAGGGTCGGAACAGGAGAGCGCACGAGGGAGCTTCCAGGGGGAAACGCCTGG
TATCTTTATAGTCCTGTCGGGTTTCGCCACCTCTGACTTGAGCGTCGATTTTTGTGATGCTCGTCAGGGG
GGCGGAGCCTATGGAAAAACGCCAGCAACGCGGCCTTTTTACGGTTCCTGGCCTTTTGCTGGCCTTTTGC
TCACATGTT
