>Addgene plasmid #11791 | pENTR11 WT NFAT1 | addgene partial sequence | sequence record 18496 | pENTR-F 5'-CTACAAACTCTTCCTGTTAGTTAG-3'
TTTTTGACTGATAGTGACCTGTTCGTTGCAACAAATTGATAAGCAATGCTTTTTTATAATGCCAACTTTG
TACAAAAAAGCAGGCTTCGAAGGAGATAGAACCAATTCTTAAGCTTCCACCATGATCTTTTACCCATACG
ATGTTCCTGACTATGCGGGCTATCCCTATGACGTCCCGGACTATGCAGGATCCTATCCATATGACGTTCC
AGATTACGCTGCTCAGTGCGGCCGCGACGTCCCGGAGCCGCAGCCCGACCCCGATGGCGGGGACGGCCCC
GGCCACGAGCCCGGGGGCAGTCCCCAAGACGAGCTGGACTTTTCCATCCTCTTCGATTATGACTATCTGA
ACCCTATCGAAGAAGAACCGATCGCACATAAGGCCATCAGCTCACCCTCCGGACTCGCATACCCGGATGA
TGTCCTGGACTATGGCCTCAAGCCATGCAACCCCCTTGCCAGTCTCTCTGGCGAGCCCCCTGGCCGGTTC
GGAGAGCCGGATAGTATAGGGTTCCAGAACTTTCTGAGCCCGGTCAAGCCAGCAGGGGCTTCGGGCCCGA
GCCCTCGGATCGAGATCACTCCATCCCACGAACTGATGCAGGCAGGGGGGGCCCTCCGTGGGAGAGACGC
CGGCCTGTCCCCCGAGCAGCCGGCCCTGGCCCTGGCCGGCGTGGCCGCCAGCCCGAGGTTCACACTGCCC
GTGCCCGGCTACGANGGCTACCGCGAGCCGCTTTGCTTGAGCCCCGCTAGCAGCGGCTCCTCTGCCAGCT
TCATTTCTGACACCTTCTCCCCCTACACCTCGCCCTGCGTCTCACCCAA
